Addgene plasmid #126919: pCfB8644
Purpose: Plasmid containing integration cassette at IntC2 integration site in Yarrowia lipolytica for overexpression of XdCrtI and XdCrtYB
Depositing lab: Irina Borodina. Depositing organization: Danmarks Tekniske Universitet. Publication: A teaching protocol demonstrating the use of EasyClone and CRISPR/Cas9 for metabolic engineering of Saccharomyces cerevisiae and Yarrowia lipolytica. Milne N, Tramontin LRR, Borodina I. FEMS Yeast Res. 2019 Sep 26. pii: foz062. doi: 10.1093/femsyr/foz062. PubMed 31556952.
Backbone
  Vector backbone: pCfB6682
  Vector type: Yeast Expression
Growth in bacteria
  Bacterial resistance: Ampicillin, 100 μg/mL
  Growth temperature: 37°C
  Growth strain: DH5alpha
  Copy number: High Copy
Gene/Insert
  Gene/Insert name: XdCrtI and HMG1
  Species: Xanthophyllomyces dendrorhous and Yarrowia lipolytica
  Cloning method: Unknown
Terms and licenses: Academic/Nonprofit Terms; Industry Terms: Not Available to Industry
How to cite: pCfB8644 was a gift from Irina Borodina (Addgene plasmid # 126919 ; http://n2t.net/addgene:126919 ; RRID:Addgene_126919)
