[The description below was written by a language model from this plasmid's Addgene catalogue record and pLannotate feature annotations shown in this document.]
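Description:
pCfB8644 is a yeast integration/expression plasmid built on the pCfB6682 backbone and designed to deliver a carotenoid pathway cassette into the IntC2 genomic site of Yarrowia lipolytica. In E. coli it is maintained as a high-copy plasmid through a ColE1/pUC-type origin and selected with ampicillin via the β-lactamase gene. No yeast replication origin or yeast selection marker is annotated, consistent with a cassette intended for chromosomal integration. The associated work concerns EasyClone and CRISPR/Cas9 methods.

The payload consists of two coding sequences in divergent orientation. One, on the reverse strand, is crtYB from Xanthophyllomyces dendrorhous, a bifunctional phytoene synthase/lycopene cyclase that converts geranylgeranyl diphosphate to phytoene and lycopene to β-carotene. The other, on the forward strand, is detected as a partial homology match to the Neurospora phytoene desaturase al-1 and most likely corresponds to XdCrtI, which desaturates phytoene to lycopene. Together these enzymes would allow β-carotene production from the host's isoprenoid precursors. The roughly 1.8 kb gap between the two genes presumably carries their promoters, but neither promoters nor terminators are annotated or named in the record.

The catalogue entry is internally inconsistent. The purpose field names XdCrtI and XdCrtYB, whereas the insert field lists XdCrtI and HMG1. The feature table supports the former, as no HMG1 sequence is annotated. Two minimal FRT annotations flank the cassette region, and the short HUL5, lacZα, KanR and rrnB fragment hits appear to be homology matches or backbone remnants whose roles are not stated. The construct serves metabolic engineering and teaching demonstrations of pigment production in Y. lipolytica.
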