Features (pLannotate 1.2.2; 13 found; start..end, strand, type, name):
      1..34      +  protein_bind   FRT (minimal): supports FLP-mediated excision but not integration (Turan and Bode, 2011) FLP recombinase from the Saccharomyces cerevisiae 2μ plasmid
    575..1009    +  CDS            HUL5 (fragment): HUL5_YEAST - Experimental evidence at protein level: Swiss-Prot protein existence level 1. Probable E3 ubiquitin-protein ligase which accepts ubiquitin from an E2 ubiquitin-conjugating enzyme in the form of a thioester and then directly transfers the ubiquitin to targeted substrates. Non essential. From Saccharomyces cerevisiae (strain ATCC 204508 / S288c) (Baker's yeast).
   1523..3541    -  CDS            crtYB: LCPS_PHARH - Also known as pbs. Experimental evidence at transcript level: Swiss-Prot protein existence level 2. Bifunctional enzyme that catalyzes the reactions from geranylgeranyl diphosphate to phytoene (phytoene synthase) and lycopene to beta-carotene via the intermediate gamma-carotene (lycopene cyclase). The cyclase preferentially catalyzes the symmetric cyclization of both ends of the substrate to produce dicyclic carotenoids. Beta-carotene is further processed to the acidic carotenoid astaxanthin. From Phaffia rhodozyma (Yeast) (Xanthophyllomyces dendrorhous).
   5361..6884    +  CDS            al-1 (fragment): CRTI_NEUCR - Experimental evidence at protein level: Swiss-Prot protein existence level 1. Phytoene desaturase involved in the carotenoid biosynthesis pathway. Converts phytoene into 3,4-didehydrolycopene via the intermediary of phytofluene, zeta-carotene, neurosporene and lycopene, by introducing up to five double bonds into phytoene. From Neurospora crassa (strain ATCC 24698 / 74-OR23-1A / CBS 708.71 / DSM 1257 / FGSC 987).
   7965..7998    -  protein_bind   FRT (minimal): supports FLP-mediated excision but not integration (Turan and Bode, 2011) FLP recombinase from the Saccharomyces cerevisiae 2μ plasmid
   8468..8487    +  CDS            lacZα (fragment): LacZα fragment of β-galactosidase; lacZ fragment
   8512..8529    -  terminator     rrnB T2 terminator (fragment): transcription terminator T2 from the E. coli rrnB gene
   8754..9342    -  rep_origin     ori: high-copy-number ColE1/pMB1/pBR322/pUC origin of replication
   9464..10324   -  CDS            AmpR: β-lactamase; bla; confers resistance to ampicillin, carbenicillin, and related antibiotics
  10327..10423   -  promoter       AmpR promoter (fragment): bla
  10453..10477   -  CDS            KanR (fragment): aminoglycoside phosphotransferase; aph(3')-Ia; confers resistance to kanamycin
  10506..10621   +  ncRNA          5S rRNA: Accession: RF00001 - 5S ribosomal RNA
  10625..10665   +  terminator     rrnB T1 terminator (fragment): transcription terminator T1 from the E. coli rrnB gene
>Addgene plasmid #126919 | pCfB8644 | addgene full sequence | sequence record 248558 | Addgene NGS Result
GAAGTTCCTATTCTCTAGAAAGTATAGGAACTTCTGAAGTGGGGATTTAAATGCGGCCGCGAATGCACGC
GATGATTGAAACGCCTGACAAAAACGCCTGATAAAAACGCCTGATAAAAACGCCTGATAAAAACGCCTGA
TAAAAACGCCTGTCAAAACCAACCAGACCTCGGTAGAGAGGATCAGAGTCCCATGGTGTACTATACAGTG
AAACTGCTGTGCGAATGGTATACCATTGCTGTCTATATAGCCTCTAGAGTGGCACTAATCCACAAGGACA
CAGCACAATGTACTACAGGGTAGTACTCACCCCACAGATGCTCTTCGATGAAATAGACAGAGAATGACTG
GGCCAGTACCATTGCCAACTTGTAGGGAATCGTCACTCTCCAATTCCAGCTCCAGTTCCAGTTCCAGCTC
TTTCGGCTTAATTCTAGCTCTCATTTCGGCATCTTCATTCAGCTGTTCAGGTTCCTGACACTGCTCAATT
CGGCGATCTCGACGACTGCATCCTGACTTCAGTCTCGACCCTATAATTGTGGGCTGCACACTCGGAGGTA
TAGGCCACTCAGATGCATTCTTGGGCGGTCTATACCAGCTCATTGACCCTTCGTGGGTCTCAATGTTCAA
CGCAGATGAACTTCAAATGCTTATCAGTGGAGGACATGCCAATGTGGACGTCTGGGATTTGAAGACACAC
ACCAATTACGGAGGCTATCTGGATACAGATCAAACTATAAAGGACTTCTGGACTGTGTTTGAGAGTTTCG
AGGAAGAGGACAAGCGGCTGCTTCTTAAGTTTGTGACATCAGTATCCAAGGCACCATTGCAAGGATTCAA
GGCTTTGAACCCGTCATTTGCCATTCGTAACGCTGGTAGACAGGTTGATCGGTTCCCTACGGCCTCCACC
TGTGTCAATCTTCTCAAGCTGCCTGACTATCAGGACATTGATCAACTTCGGAAGAAACTTTTGTATGCCA
TTCGATCGCATGCTGGTTTCGATTTGTCTTAGAGGAACGCATATACAGTAATCATAGAGAATAAACGATA
TTCATTTATTAAAGTAGATAGTTGAGGTAGAAGTTGTAAAGAGTGATAAATAGCTTAGATACCACAGACA
CCCTCGGTGACGAAGTACTGCAGATGGTTTCCAATCACATTGACCTGCTGGAGCAGAGTGTTACCGGCAG
AGCACTGTTTATTGCTCTGGCCCTGGCACATGACAACGTTGGAGAGAGGAGGGTGGATCAGGGGCCAGTC
AATAAAGACCTCACCAGAGCAGTGCTGGTAACCGTCCCAGAAGGGCACTTGAGGGACGATATCTCCTCGG
TGGGTGATTCGGTAGAGCTTTCGGTCTTTGGACACCTTGGAGACATCGGGGTTCTCCTGGCCAAAGAAGA
GTTTATCGACCCAGTTAGCAAAGCCAGCGTTACCGACAATGGGCTGACCAAGAGTAACAACGAGGGGATC
GTGGCCGTTAACCTTGAGGTTGATTCCGAACAGAAGGAATGCACGCGATTTACTGCCCTTCCCATCCGCT
CATGACCACACTCAAGACTTTCCGTACTCTCCTCCATCCGGCAACTGTCCTTCTCTCTCCGACGTCTCCT
TTCCAAACGACTTTGATCTCTCGGCCGATCAGTAGGTAGCTCGCGCAAGCCGCTCGCATTCCCGCTTGAA
CCTCGGTAGGAAGTCGGTCAATTCCCTTATAAGAATGTTTGGCAAGATCCTCTGCGTAGGCGACTAATGG
AAGCGAGTACGTCTTCCATTCGAACCGGAAGCTTTCTGAGGCGTTTGAAGATGGTAATGTGGACGAAGGA
GATAGACTGAGGAGTTTGTCGAAATCTTGAGGCCGAGGTTCCGTCCAATCAGTCGGGATCGCAAGCTTTG
ATTCATCCCGAAGACCAAAGAATGAGAGTGGTAGGTAAAATCTCCCTTCTGTTGCGTCCCCTTTAATGTC
CCTAGCAATGTTCACCAACTGAAGGGCAGTTCCCATCTCTCGGCTTGCCACTAACACAGCTTCTCTTTCT
TCTATGGTGGCAGGGACCTGACTTGGTGCACTTGCCCAAGAGACATAGACCAATAGCTCGGCGACTGAGC
CTGCTACACATAGACCATAGTCCAGCAAGTCAGCTGTGGTCTCGATAGGCGTCTTCCGAGCCTGGACTGC
CTCTGTCGATAAGGGAAAGATAAGATCAGTGGTGTATCCTCTAAGGAGTTCGTCGAGTGGGTATCGAGGG
ATCAGCCCTTGCAACTTAGCGAGCAACCTGAAGGCGAAATGGTATTGAACGGGAACCCTTTCGGTAAGGA
ATTGAACGAGCTCGGCAGGCGAGAGCGAAGGAGGAGGCGGGAGGGGATACATTCCCGTGGGTCGGGAAGG
GTGCGAAGGAGGAAGTAAAGGCGAAGAAAGGATCTTGTCAGGTTGCGAAGGGTGTAGCGGGGGCCCAAAT
AGTAGGGTAAGAAAATCGGAGACCATGTCAATTGTGGCATGCGGGTTGGAAGATACTTCAGGAGAGTCGA
TAAGATCATCAGTCACCCGGCAGAATGCGTATAGTCCAACCAGCCTCTCCCTAACTTCGCTAGGAAATCC
AGCCGAGGCAACAAAAAAGCTCCGGCTCTTTTTCTCCAACAACTTGACTGCCAGTTCCAAGTCACGTTTT
GGCTGAGAAGAGTATGGTCGGCTGCTAAAAAACAGGGAGAGCACAGGCGGTGTAATGAGGGGAAATGAAG
ATGGCATCTTTTTGTTGCCATAAATAGTTCGACCGTGTAGCAGGTATAGGGCCTGAGTATGATCGCAGGC
AGACAGACCCAGAACAATCATTAGATTCGTCAGTAAGAAGAACATAGCTTCCTCAATGGGTAGTACACCT
CCAAGCCTCCACCCTACAATCTTCTCATCGTTGATCGACCAAGAGTCTTGACCGACAGCAACATAATCTA
CCCAAATCAGATACACCGTCGGGATCATGATTGTTGCAATAGTTGACTTTGCTCGGCCACTTTTCCAATC
GAAAGCATATTCGCCTGATAATGCTGCCAAGAGCATGGTAGGTGGGGTGATGAGTAAGGAGAGTGCCCGC
ATGTAGAAGTAGTGATCTGTCACGAGCGGGTCGGGCGATGGGCTGGGGTGAGCGGTAAATAGGTAGATAA
TGGGCAGAGGGATGAGCGCCTTGAGCGCGAGAGAAAGGGCGGACGATCTAGTCTTGGGAAGCGCGAGAGA
TGGGAGAAGGTGCCTAGTTGCCAAGACGTAGACCAAGCCGGTGATTACGGTTTGAATGACAAAGAAAGCG
TACTCTTCATATGGAACATCTAGAAACGTTCCAAACACGCCTTGGCCACTCTCCGCTGATGGATATGTCC
ATGCGCCATTTCTGATGATCCATGAGTCCCATGGTGTGGTTGCACTAAACGCAATAAATACGAGGATCGA
TATTTTGTAGATGTCAAATTTTGTCAAAATCGGGGAAGTGAGCAGGCCGAGAAGACCAAGAATTGGGAGA
GTATAGATCAGATGGATCTGGTAATATGCGAGAGCCGTCATATGACAGATTGTGTGATGTGTAGTTTAGA
TTTCGAATCTGTGGGGAAAGAAAGGAAAAAAGAGACTGGCAACCGATTGGGAGAGCCACTGTTTATATAT
ACCCTAGACAAGCCCCCCGCTTGTAAGATGTTGGTCAATGTAAACCAGTATTAAGGTTGGCAAGTGCAGG
AGAAGCAAGGTGTGGGTACCGAGCAATGGAAATGTGCGGAAGGCAAAAAAATGAGGCCACGGCCTATTGT
CGGGGCTATATCCAGGGGGCGATTGAAGTACACTAACATGACATGTGTCCACAGACCCTCAATCTGGCCT
GATGAGCCAAATCCATACGCGCTTTCGCAGCTCTAAAGGCTATAACAAGTCACACCACCCTGCTCGACCT
CAGCGCCTTCACTTTTTGCTAAGACAAACTGTACACGCTGTTCCAGCGTTTTCTGCCTGCACCTGGTGGG
ACATTTGGTGCAACCTAAAGTGCTCGGAACCTCTGTGGTGTCCAGATCAGCGCAGCAGTTCCGAGGTAGT
TTTGAGGCCCTTAGATGATGCAATGGTGTCAGTCGCTGGATCACGAGTCTTAATGGCAGTATTCGTTCTT
ATTTGTGCCATTGAGCCCCGTTATCCTCGTATCTTCTACCCCCCATCCCATCCCTTTGTTGGTGCAACCC
TACCCATTTATTGTTGGGTGCAGCCCAACCGACGTGGAGAGCTTGGCTTGGCCATATAAAAAGGCCCCCC
CCTAGTGGCAATGGCAGAAAGTCAGCTGTGAGTTGTTGAATTTGTCATCTAGGCGGCCTGGCCGTCTTCT
CCGGGGCAATTGTTCCTCTATAGTACTGCGTACACTGTTATCAGTAGCTGACGCAGTAGGATGTCCTGCA
CGGGTCTTTTTGTGGGGTGTGGAGAAAGGGGTGCTTGGAGATGGAAGCCGGTAGAACCGGGCTGCTTGGG
GGGATTTGGGGCCGCTGGGCTCCAAAGAGGGGTAGGCATTTCGTTGGGGTTACGTAATTGCGGCATTTGG
GTCCTGCGCGCATGTCCCATTGGTCAGAATTAGTCCGGATAGGAGACTTATCAGCCAATCACAGCGCCGG
ATCCACCTGTAGGTTGGGTTGGGTGGGAGCACCCCTCCACAGAGTAGAGTCAAACAGCAGCAGCAACATG
ATAGTTGGGGGTGTGCGTGTTAAAGGAAAAAAAAAGAAGCTTGGGTTATATTCCCGCTCTATTTAGAGGT
TGCGGGATAGACGCCGACGGAGGGCAATGGCGCCATGGAACCTTGCGGATATCGATACGCCGCGGCGGAC
TGCGTCCGAACCAGCTCCAGCAGCGTTTTTTCCGGGCCATTGAGCCGACTGCGACCCCGCCAACGTGTCT
TGGCCCACGCACTCATGTCATGTTGGTGTTGGGAGGCCACTTTTTAAGTAGCACAAGGCACCTAGCTCGC
AGCAAGGTGTCCGAACCAAAGAAGCGGCTGCAGTGGTGCAAACGGGGCGGAAACGGCGGGAAAAAGCCAC
GGGGGCACGAATTGAGGCACGCCCTCGAATTTGAGACGAGTCACGGCCCCATTCGCCCGCGCAATGGCTC
GCCAACGCCCGGTCTTTTGCACCACATCAGGTTACCCCAAGCCAAACCTTTGTGTTAAAAAGCTTAACAT
ATTATACCGAACGTAGGTTTGGGCGGGCTTGCTCCGTCTGTCCAAGGCAACATTTATATAAGGGTCTGCA
TCGCCGGCTCAATTGAATCTTTTTTCTTCTTCTCTTCTCTATATTCATTCTTGAATTAAACACACATCAA
CAGTGCAGGTATGGGAAAAGAACAAGATCAGGATAAACCCACAGCTATCATCGTGGGATGTGGTATCGGT
GGAATCGCCACTGCCGCTCGTCTTGCTAAAGAAGGTTTCCAGGTCACGGTGTTCGAGAAGAACGACTACT
CCGGAGGTCGATGCTCTTTAATCGAGCGAGATGGTTATCGATTCGATCAGGGGCCCAGTTTGCTGCTCTT
GCCAGATCTCTTCAAGCAGACATTCGAAGATTTGGGGGAGAAGATGGAAGATTGGGTCGATCTCATCAAG
TGTGAACCCAACTATGTTTGCCACTTCCACGATGAAGAGACTTTCACTTTTTCAACCGACATGGCGTTGC
TCAAGCGGGAAGTCGAGCGTTTTGAAGGCAAAGATGGATTTGATCGGTTCTTGTCGTTTATCCAAGAAGC
CCACAGACATTACGAGCTTGCTGTCGTTCACGTCCTGCAGAAGAACTTCCCTGGCTTCGCAGCATTCTTA
CGGCTACAGTTCATTGGCCAAATCCTGGCTCTTCACCCCTTCGAGTCTATCTGGACAAGAGTTTGTCGAT
ATTTCAAGACCGACAGATTACGAAGAGTCTTCTCGTTTGCAGTGATGTACATGGGTCAAAGCCCATACAG
TGCGCCCGGAACATATTCCTTGCTCCAATACACCGAATTGACCGAGGGCATCTGGTATCCGAGAGGAGGC
TTTTGGCAGGTTCCTAATACTCTTCTTCAGATCGTCAAGCGCAACAATCCCTCAGCCAAGTTCAATTTCA
ACGCTCCAGTTTCCCAGGTTCTTCTCTCTCCTGCCAAGGACCGAGCGACTGGTGTTCGACTTGAATCCGG
CGAGGAACATCACGCCGATGTTGTGATTGTCAATGCTGACCTCGTTTACGCCTCCGAGCACTTGATTCCT
GACGATGCCAGAAACAAGATTGGCCAACTGGGTGAAGTCAAGAGAAGTTGGTGGGCTGACTTAGTTGGTG
GAAAGAAGCTCAAGGGAAGTTGCAGTAGTTTGAGCTTCTACTGGAGCATGGACCGAATCGTGGACGGTCT
GGGCGGACACAATATCTTCTTGGCCGAGGACTTCAAGGGATCATTCGACACAATCTTCGAGGAGTTGGGT
CTCCCAGCCGATCCTTCCTTTTACGTGAACGTTCCCTCGCGAATCGATCCTTCTGCCGCTCCCGAAGGCA
AAGATGCTATCGTCATTCTTGTGCCGTGTGGCCATATCGACGCTTCGAACCCTCAAGATTACAACAAGCT
TGTTGCTCGGGCAAGGAAGTTTGTGATCCAAACGCTTTCCGCCAAGCTTGGACTTCCCGACTTTGAAAAA
ATGATTGTGGCAGAGAAGGTTCACGATGCTCCCTCTTGGGAGAAAGAATTTAACCTCAAGGACGGAAGCA
TCTTGGGACTGGCTCACAACTTTATGCAAGTTCTTGGTTTCAGGCCGAGCACCAGACATCCCAAGTATGA
CAAGTTGTTCTTTGTCGGGGCTTCGACTCATCCCGGAACTGGGGTTCCCATCGTCTTGGCTGGAGCCAAG
TTAACTGCCAACCAAGTTCTCGAATCCTTTGACCGATCCCCAGCTCCAGATCCCAATATGTCACTCTCCG
TACCATATGGAAAACCTCTCAAATCAAATGGAACGGGTATCGATTCTCAGGTCCAGCTGAAGTTCATGGA
TTTGGAGAGATGGGTATACCTTTTGGTGTTGTTGATTGGGGCCGTGATCGCTCGATCCGTTGGTGTTCTT
GCTTTCTGAATCGCACGCATTCCGTTGAAGTGTGGATGGGGAAGTGAGTGCCCGGTTCTGTGTGCACAAT
TGGCAATCCAAGATGGATGGATTCAACACAGGGATATAGCGAGCTACGTGGTGGTGCGAGGATATAGCAA
CGGATATTTATGTTTGACACTTGAGAATGTACGATACAAGCATTGTCCAAGTACAATACTAAACATACTG
TACATACTCATACTCGTACCCGGGCAACGGTTTCACTTGAGTGCAGTGGCTAGTGCCCTTACTCGTACAG
TGTGCAATACTGCGTATCATAGTCTTTGATGTATATCGTATTCATTCATGTTAGTTGCGTAAGCGTTGCA
CGTTTCCATCTAAGACCTACATTTGTCTGTTAGCTTTGTGTAGTCTTAGACGGCTTGTAGCAGTCCGGAG
CGAGATTGTGTTTCTCGTTGACCATAAGCTGAACACTGCTGTTTCCAGCCTCAGAAGCGCAGTCCTCGTA
TCGTTTCTGCTGCTGCGGTTGTTGTTGTTGTTGTTGTTGTTGTTGTTGTTGGATGTCGTCCTTCGCGTCT
CTGGCCCATCACCAAGGTGGAAGGTGGATCTTCGTCTTCACGAAGTTGGTACTTGTTGGCAAACATCTCA
TTGACCATATCCCACATCACCCTGGGGCCTGTGTTCGAAGGATAGAGCGGGTGCGCAACCACCCAGAGAA
GCATTCAAAACAATACCTACAAGTTGATCTCTTTCGGTGTCTCCAGATACCCATCTCCACAAGTGAGCTT
TCTCCACGAATCGTCCATTGACACCTGTCCAGAAACACCAACCGGTATTTCAATGAGTCGCCGAGTGTTC
AGGTCGTCGAATTATCGCACGCATTCGCGGCCGCAAATTTAAATAAAATGAAGTGAAGTTCCTATACTTT
CTAGAGAATAGGAACTTCTATAGTGAGTCGAATAAGGGCGACACAAAATTTATTCTAAATGCATAATAAA
TACTGATAACATCTTATAGTTTGTATTATATTTTGTATTATCGTTGACATGTATAATTTTGATATCAAAA
ACTGATTTTCCCTTTATTATTTTCGAGATTTATTTTCTTAATTCTCTTTAACAAACTAGAAATATTGTAT
ATACAAAAAATCATAAATAATAGATGAATAGTTTAATTATAGGTGTTCATCAATCGAAAAAGCAACGTAT
CTTATTTAAAGTGCGTTGCTTTTTTCTCATTTATAAGGTTAAATAATTCTCATATATCAAGCAAAGTGAC
AGGCGCCCTTAAATATTCTGACAAATGCTCTTTCCCTAAACTCCCCCCATAAAAAAACCCGCCGAAGCGG
GTTTTTACGTTATTTGCGGATTAACGATTACTCGTTATCAGAACCGCCCAGGGGGCCCGAGCTTAAGACT
GGCCGTCGTTTTACAACACAGAAAGAGTTTGTAGAAACGCAAAAAGGCCATCCGTCAGGGGCCTTCTGCT
TAGTTTGATGCCTGGCAGTTCCCTACTCTCGCCTTCCGCTTCCTCGCTCACTGACTCGCTGCGCTCGGTC
GTTCGGCTGCGGCGAGCGGTATCAGCTCACTCAAAGGCGGTAATACGGTTATCCACAGAATCAGGGGATA
ACGCAGGAAAGAACATGTGAGCAAAAGGCCAGCAAAAGGCCAGGAACCGTAAAAAGGCCGCGTTGCTGGC
GTTTTTCCATAGGCTCCGCCCCCCTGACGAGCATCACAAAAATCGACGCTCAAGTCAGAGGTGGCGAAAC
CCGACAGGACTATAAAGATACCAGGCGTTTCCCCCTGGAAGCTCCCTCGTGCGCTCTCCTGTTCCGACCC
TGCCGCTTACCGGATACCTGTCCGCCTTTCTCCCTTCGGGAAGCGTGGCGCTTTCTCATAGCTCACGCTG
TAGGTATCTCAGTTCGGTGTAGGTCGTTCGCTCCAAGCTGGGCTGTGTGCACGAACCCCCCGTTCAGCCC
GACCGCTGCGCCTTATCCGGTAACTATCGTCTTGAGTCCAACCCGGTAAGACACGACTTATCGCCACTGG
CAGCAGCCACTGGTAACAGGATTAGCAGAGCGAGGTATGTAGGCGGTGCTACAGAGTTCTTGAAGTGGTG
GGCTAACTACGGCTACACTAGAAGAACAGTATTTGGTATCTGCGCTCTGCTGAAGCCAGTTACCTTCGGA
AAAAGAGTTGGTAGCTCTTGATCCGGCAAACAAACCACCGCTGGTAGCGGTGGTTTTTTTGTTTGCAAGC
AGCAGATTACGCGCAGAAAAAAAGGATCTCAAGAAGATCCTTTGATCTTTTCTACGGGGTCTGACGCTCA
GTGGAACGACGCGCGCGTAACTCACGTTAAGGGATTTTGGTCATGAGCTTGCGCCGTCCCGTCAAGTCAG
CGTAATGCTCTGCTTACCAATGCTTAATCAGTGAGGCACCTATCTCAGCGATCTGTCTATTTCGTTCATC
CATAGTTGCCTGACTCCCCGTCGTGTAGATAACTACGATACGGGAGGGCTTACCATCTGGCCCCAGCGCT
GCGATGATACCGCGAGAACCACGCTCACCGGCTCCGGATTTATCAGCAATAAACCAGCCAGCCGGAAGGG
CCGAGCGCAGAAGTGGTCCTGCAACTTTATCCGCCTCCATCCAGTCTATTAATTGTTGCCGGGAAGCTAG
AGTAAGTAGTTCGCCAGTTAATAGTTTGCGCAACGTTGTTGCCATCGCTACAGGCATCGTGGTGTCACGC
TCGTCGTTTGGTATGGCTTCATTCAGCTCCGGTTCCCAACGATCAAGGCGAGTTACATGATCCCCCATGT
TGTGCAAAAAAGCGGTTAGCTCCTTCGGTCCTCCGATCGTTGTCAGAAGTAAGTTGGCCGCAGTGTTATC
ACTCATGGTTATGGCAGCACTGCATAATTCTCTTACTGTCATGCCATCCGTAAGATGCTTTTCTGTGACT
GGTGAGTACTCAACCAAGTCATTCTGAGAATAGTGTATGCGGCGACCGAGTTGCTCTTGCCCGGCGTCAA
TACGGGATAATACCGCGCCACATAGCAGAACTTTAAAAGTGCTCATCATTGGAAAACGTTCTTCGGGGCG
AAAACTCTCAAGGATCTTACCGCTGTTGAGATCCAGTTCGATGTAACCCACTCGTGCACCCAACTGATCT
TCAGCATCTTTTACTTTCACCAGCGTTTCTGGGTGAGCAAAAACAGGAAGGCAAAATGCCGCAAAAAAGG
GAATAAGGGCGACACGGAAATGTTGAATACTCATATTCTTCCTTTTTCAATATTATTGAAGCATTTATCA
GGGTTATTGTCTCATGAGCGGATACATATTTGAATGTATTTAGAAAAATAAACAAATAGGGGTCAGTGTT
ACAACCAATTAACCAATTCTGAACATTATCGCGAGCCCATTTATACCTGAATATGGCTCATAACACCCCT
TGTTTGCCTGGCGGCAGTAGCGCGGTGGTCCCACCTGACCCCATGCCGAACTCAGAAGTGAAACGCCGTA
GCGCCGATGGTAGTGTGGGGACTCCCCATGCGAGAGTAGGGAACTGCCAGGCATCAAATAAAACGAAAGG
CTCAGTCGAAAGACTGGGCCTTTCGCCCGGGCTAATTATGGGGTGTCGCCCTTATTCGACTCTATAGT
